Addgene plasmid #129947: pRDAX-431 N-Tag Venus173/155[2] L32 FRB mCherry
Purpose: PPI (BiFC/TriFC) assay vector
Depositing lab: Gary Lewin. Depositing organization: Max-Delbrueck-Centrum fuer Molekulare Medizin (MDC).
Backbone
  Vector backbone: custom built
  Vector type: Mammalian Expression
Growth in bacteria
  Bacterial resistance: Ampicillin, 100 μg/mL
  Growth temperature: 37°C
  Growth strain: DH5alpha
  Copy number: High Copy
Gene/Insert
  Gene/Insert name: FRB
  Species: M. musculus (mouse)
  Cloning method: Restriction Enzyme; 5′ cloning site unknown (unknown if destroyed); 3′ cloning site unknown (unknown if destroyed)
Terms and licenses: Academic/Nonprofit Terms; Industry Terms: Not Available to Industry
How to cite: pRDAX-431 N-Tag Venus173/155[2] L32 FRB mCherry was a gift from Gary Lewin (Addgene plasmid # 129947 ; http://n2t.net/addgene:129947 ; RRID:Addgene_129947)
