[The description below was written by a language model from this plasmid's Addgene catalogue record and pLannotate feature annotations shown in this document.]
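Description:
pRDAX-431 N-Tag Venus173/155[2] L32 FRB mCherry is a custom-built mammalian expression plasmid of about 6.5 kb, designed as an assay vector for detecting protein–protein interactions by bimolecular or trimolecular fluorescence complementation (BiFC/TriFC). It is maintained in E. coli through a high-copy ColE1/pUC-type origin and selected with ampicillin via a β-lactamase gene under its own promoter.

The expression unit is driven by the human CMV immediate early enhancer and promoter, followed by a chimeric β-globin/immunoglobulin intron that promotes efficient processing of the transcript. The first open reading frame begins with a partial Aequorea-derived fluorescent protein segment. The annotation software labels it as an mT-Sapphire fragment, but judging by the construct name it most likely corresponds to the split Venus fragment (173/155 split points) placed as an N-terminal tag. After a gap that the "L32" in the name suggests is a linker, it is followed by FRB, the FKBP-rapamycin binding domain. The catalogue lists the insert as mouse, whereas the feature annotation matches it to human FRAP. Downstream, an EMCV IRES drives translation of full-length mCherry from the same mRNA, giving a constitutive red signal that marks transfected cells and can serve to normalise the complementation signal. A second chimeric intron, a WPRE and a bGH polyadenylation signal complete the transcript, and a β-globin fragment with a rabbit β-globin poly(A) signal lies further downstream.

FRB dimerises with FKBP in the presence of rapamycin, so this construct plausibly acts as an inducible interaction control paired with a complementary fragment vector, although the record does not state this.
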