Features (pLannotate 1.2.2; 17 found; start..end, strand, type, name):
    155..532     +  enhancer       CMV enhancer: human cytomegalovirus immediate early enhancer
    534..733     +  promoter       CMV promoter: human cytomegalovirus (CMV) immediate early promoter
    872..1004    +  intron         chimeric intron: chimera between introns from human β-globin and immunoglobulin heavy chain genes
    986..1279    +  CDS            mT-Sapphire (fragment): mT-Sapphire is a basic (constitutively fluorescent) long stokes shift fluorescent protein published in 2008, derived from Aequorea victoria. It has low acid sensitivity.
   1382..1657    +  CDS            FRB: FKBP-rapamycin binding domain of human FRAP
   1674..2260    +  misc_feature   IRES2: internal ribosome entry site (IRES) of the encephalomyocarditis virus (EMCV)
   2261..2968    +  CDS            mCherry: mCherry is a basic (constitutively fluorescent) red fluorescent protein published in 2004, derived from Discosoma sp.. It is reported to be a very rapidly-maturing monomer with low acid sensitivity.
   3017..3149    +  intron         chimeric intron: chimera between introns from human β-globin and immunoglobulin heavy chain genes
   3158..3746    +  misc_feature   WPRE: woodchuck hepatitis virus posttranscriptional regulatory element
   3750..3766    +  misc_feature   MCS (fragment): pUC18/19 multiple cloning site
   3779..3890    +  polyA_signal   bGH poly(A) signal: bovine growth hormone polyadenylation signal
   3986..4004    -  promoter       T3 promoter: promoter for bacteriophage T3 RNA polymerase
   4063..4137    +  CDS            HBB (fragment): HBB_PONPY - Experimental evidence at transcript level: Swiss-Prot protein existence level 2. Involved in oxygen transport from the lung to the various peripheral tissues. From Pongo pygmaeus (Bornean orangutan).
   4208..4263    +  polyA_signal   β-globin poly(A) signal: rabbit β-globin polyadenylation signal (Gil and Proudfoot, 1987)
   4642..5230    -  rep_origin     ori: high-copy-number ColE1/pMB1/pBR322/pUC origin of replication
   5401..6261    -  CDS            AmpR: β-lactamase; bla; confers resistance to ampicillin, carbenicillin, and related antibiotics
   6262..6366    -  promoter       AmpR promoter: bla
>Addgene plasmid #129947 | pRDAX-431 N-Tag Venus173/155[2] L32 FRB mCherry | depositor full sequence | sequence record 249325 | Full Sequence
GCCTGCCTCCAGGCCTCAATATTGGCCATTAGCCATATTATTCATTGGTTATATAGCATAAATCAATATT
GGCTATTGGCCATTGCATACGTTGTATCTATATCATAATATGTACATTTATATTGGCTCATGTCCAATAT
GACCGCCATGTTGGCATTGATTATTGACTAGTTATTAATAGTAATCAATTACGGGGTCATTAGTTCATAG
CCCATATATGGAGTTCCGCGTTACATAACTTACGGTAAATGGCCCGCCTGGCTGACCGCCCAACGACCCC
CGCCCATTGACGTCAATAATGACGTATGTTCCCATAGTAACGCCAATAGGGACTTTCCATTGACGTCAAT
GGGTGGAGTATTTACGGTAAACTGCCCACTTGGCAGTACATCAAGTGTATCATATGCCAAGTCCGCCCCC
TATTGACGTCAATGACGGTAAATGGCCCGCCTGGCATTATGCCCAGTACATGACCTTACGGGACTTTCCT
ACTTGGCAGTACATCTACGTATTAGTCATCGCTATTACCATGGTGATGCGGTTTTGGCAGTACACCAATG
GGCGTGGATAGCGGTTTGACTCACGGGGATTTCCAAGTCTCCACCCCATTGACGTCAATGGGAGTTTGTT
TTGGCACCAAAATCAACGGGACTTTCCAAAATGTCGTAATAACCCCGCCCCGTTGACGCAAATGGGCGGT
AGGCGTGTACGGTGGGAGGTCTATATAAGCAGAGCTCGTTTAGTGAACCGTCAGATCACTAGAAGCTTTA
TTGCGGTAGTTTATCACAGTTAAATTGCTAACGCAGTCAGTGCTTCTGACACAACAGTCTCGAACTTAAG
CTGCAGAAGTTGGTCGTGAGGCACTGGGCAGGTAAGTATCAAGGTTACAAGACAGGTTTAAGGAGACCAA
TAGAAACTGGGCTTGTCGAGACAGAGAAGACTCTTGCGTTTCTGATAGGCACCTATTGGTCTTACTGACA
TCCACTTTGCCTTTCTCTCCACAGGTGTCCACTCCCAGGCCACCATGGATAAGCAGAAGAATGGGATTAA
GGCGAACTTCAAGATCCGACACAACATCGAGGATGGTGGGGTCCAGCTTGCCGACCATTATCAGCAGAAC
ACACCCATTGGGGATGGACCAGTCCTGTTGCCGGATAACCACTACCTCAGTTACCAGAGCAAACTGTCCA
AAGATCCCAATGAGAAGAGGGACCATATGGTACTGCTCGAATTCGTGACTGCAGCAGGCATTACCCTTGG
GATGGATGAACTTTATAAGGACGTGGGTGGCGGAGGGAGCGAAGGCGGCGGATCCGGAGGGCCTGGCTCT
GGCGGAGAGGGGAGCGCTGGAGGCGGGTCAGCCGGTGGTGGGAGTGTGGCCATCCTCTGGCATGAGATGT
GGCATGAAGGCCTGGAAGAGGCATCTCGTTTGTACTTTGGGGAAAGGAACGTGAAAGGCATGTTTGAGGT
GCTGGAGCCCTTGCATGCTATGATGGAACGGGGCCCCCAGACTCTGAAGGAAACATCCTTTAATCAGGCC
TATGGTCGAGATTTAATGGAGGCCCAAGAGTGGTGCAGGAAGTACATGAAATCAGGGAATGTCAAGGACC
TCACCCAAGCCTGGGACCTCTATTATCATGTGTTCCGACGAATCTCATAAGAATTCAGATCCGCCCCTCT
CCCTCCCCCCCCCCTAACGTTACTGGCCGAAGCCGCTTGGAATAAGGCCGGTGTGCGTTTGTCTATATGT
TATTTTCCACCATATTGCCGTCTTTTGGCAATGTGAGGGCCCGGAAACCTGGCCCTGTCTTCTTGACGAG
CATTCCTAGGGGTCTTTCCCCTCTCGCCAAAGGAATGCAAGGTCTGTTGAATGTCGTGAAGGAAGCAGTT
CCTCTGGTAGCTTCTTGAAGACAAACAACGTCTGTAGCGACCCTTTGCAGGCAGCGGAACCCCCCACCTG
GCGACAGGTGCCTCTGCGGCCAAAAGCCACGTGTATAAGATACACCTGCAAAGGCGGCACAACCCCAGTG
CCACGTTGTGAGTTGGATAGTTGTGGAAAGAGTCAAATGGCTCTCCTCAAGCGTATTCAACAAGGGGCTG
AAGGATGCCCAGAAGGTACCCCATTGTATGGGATCTGATCTGGGGCCTCGGTACACATGCTTTACATGTG
TTTAGTCGAGGTTAAAAAAACGTCTAGGCCCCCCGAACCACGGGGACGTGGTTTTCCTTTGAAAAACACG
ATGATAATATGGCCACAACCATGGTGAGCAAGGGCGAGGAGGATAACATGGCCATCATCAAGGAGTTCAT
GCGCTTCAAGGTGCACATGGAGGGCTCCGTGAACGGCCACGAGTTCGAGATCGAGGGCGAGGGCGAGGGC
CGCCCCTACGAGGGCACCCAGACCGCCAAGCTGAAGGTGACCAAGGGTGGCCCCCTGCCCTTCGCCTGGG
ACATCCTGTCCCCTCAGTTCATGTACGGCTCCAAGGCCTACGTGAAGCACCCCGCCGACATCCCCGACTA
CTTGAAGCTGTCCTTCCCCGAGGGCTTCAAGTGGGAGCGCGTGATGAACTTCGAGGACGGCGGCGTGGTG
ACCGTGACCCAGGACTCCTCCCTGCAGGACGGCGAGTTCATCTACAAGGTGAAGCTGCGCGGCACCAACT
TCCCCTCCGACGGCCCCGTAATGCAGAAGAAGACCATGGGCTGGGAGGCCTCCTCCGAGCGGATGTACCC
CGAGGACGGCGCCCTGAAGGGCGAGATCAAGCAGAGGCTGAAGCTGAAGGACGGCGGCCACTACGACGCT
GAGGTCAAGACCACCTACAAGGCCAAGAAGCCCGTGCAGCTGCCCGGCGCCTACAACGTCAACATCAAGT
TGGACATCACCTCCCACAACGAGGACTACACCATCGTGGAACAGTACGAACGCGCCGAGGGCCGCCACTC
CACCGGCGGCATGGACGAGCTGTACAAGTAAACCGGTGCTCGAGGTACCGATGAATAGCTAAGGTCGAGG
CCGCAGGTAAGTATCAAGGTTACAAGACAGGTTTAAGGAGACCAATAGAAACTGGGCTTGTCGAGACAGA
GAAGACTCTTGCGTTTCTGATAGGCACCTATTGGTCTTACTGACATCCACTTTGCCTTTCTCTCCACAGG
TGTCGACAATCAACCTCTGGATTACAAAATTTGTGAAAGATTGACTGGTATTCTTAACTATGTTGCTCCT
TTTACGCTATGTGGATACGCTGCTTTAATGCCTTTGTATCATGCTATTGCTTCCCGTATGGCTTTCATTT
TCTCCTCCTTGTATAAATCCTGGTTGCTGTCTCTTTATGAGGAGTTGTGGCCCGTTGTCAGGCAACGTGG
CGTGGTGTGCACTGTGTTTGCTGACGCAACCCCCACTGGTTGGGGCATTGCCACCACCTGTCAGCTCCTT
TCCGGGACTTTCGCTTTCCCCCTCCCTATTGCCACGGCGGAACTCATCGCCGCCTGCCTTGCCCGCTGCT
GGACAGGGGCTCGGCTGTTGGGCACTGACAATTCCGTGGTGTTGTCGGGGAAGCTGACGTCCTTTCCATG
GCTGCTCGCCTGTGTTGCCACCTGGATTCTGCGCGGGACGTCCTTCTGCTACGTCCCTTCGGCCCTCAAT
CCAGCGGACCTTCCTTCCCGCGGCCTGCTGCCGGCTCTGCGGCCTCTTCCGCGTCTTCGCCTTCGCCCTC
AGACGAGTCGGATCTCCCTTTGGGCCGCCTCCCCGCCTGGAATTCGAGCTCGGTACGATCAGCCTCGACT
GTGCCTTCTAGTTGCCAGCCATCTGTTGTTTGCCCCTCCCCCGTGCCTTCCTTGACCCTGGAAGGTGCCA
CTCCCACTGTCCTTTCCTAATAAAATGAGGAAATTGCATCGCATTGTCTGAGTAGGTGTCATTCTATTCT
GGGGGGTGGGGTGGGGCAGGACAGCAAGGGGGAGGATTGGGAAGACAATAGCCCAGCTTTTGTTCCCTTT
AGTGAGGGTTAATTGCGCGCTTGGCGTAATCATGGTCATAGCTGTTTCCTGTGTGAAATTGTTATCCGCT
AATTCACTCCTCAGGTGCAGGCTGCCTATCAGAAGGTGGTGGCTGGTGTGGCCAATGCCCTGGCTCACAA
ATACCACTGAGATCTTTTTCCCTCTGCCAAAAATTATGGGGACATCATGAAGCCCCTTGAGCATCTGACT
TCTGGCTAATAAAGGAAATTTATTTTCATTGCAATAGTGTGTTGGAATTTTTTGTGTCTCTCACTCGGAA
GGACATATGGGAGGGCAAATCATTTAAAACATCAGAATGAGTATTTGGTTTAGAGTTTGGCAACATATGC
CCATATGCTGGCTGCCATGAACAAAGGTTGGCTATAAAGAGGTCATCAGTATATGAAACAGCCCCCTGCT
GTCCATTCCTTATTCCATAGAAAAGCCTTGACTTGAGGTTAGATTTTTTTTATATTTTGTTTTGTGTTAT
TTTTTTCTTTAACATCCCTAAAATTTTCCTTACATGTTTTACTAGCCAGATTTTTCCTCCTCTCCTGACT
ACTCCCAGTCATAGCTGTCCCTCTTCTCTTATGGAGATCGGCCGGCCGCCGGCGTCGACGCGCGCGGCCG
CGGCGCGCCGTTGCTGGCGTTTTTCCATAGGCTCCGCCCCCCTGACGAGCATCACAAAAATCGACGCTCA
AGTCAGAGGTGGCGAAACCCGACAGGACTATAAAGATACCAGGCGTTTCCCCCTGGAAGCTCCCTCGTGC
GCTCTCCTGTTCCGACCCTGCCGCTTACCGGATACCTGTCCGCCTTTCTCCCTTCGGGAAGCGTGGCGCT
TTCTCATAGCTCACGCTGTAGGTATCTCAGTTCGGTGTAGGTCGTTCGCTCCAAGCTGGGCTGTGTGCAC
GAACCCCCCGTTCAGCCCGACCGCTGCGCCTTATCCGGTAACTATCGTCTTGAGTCCAACCCGGTAAGAC
ACGACTTATCGCCACTGGCAGCAGCCACTGGTAACAGGATTAGCAGAGCGAGGTATGTAGGCGGTGCTAC
AGAGTTCTTGAAGTGGTGGCCTAACTACGGCTACACTAGAAGAACAGTATTTGGTATCTGCGCTCTGCTG
AAGCCAGTTACCTTCGGAAAAAGAGTTGGTAGCTCTTGATCCGGCAAACAAACCACCGCTGGTAGCGGTG
GTTTTTTTGTTTGCAAGCAGCAGATTACGCGCAGAAAAAAAGGATCTCAAGAAGATCCTTTGATCTTTTC
TACGGGGTCTGACGCTCAGTGGAACGAAAACTCACGTTAAGGGATTTTGGTCATGAGATTATCAAAAAGG
ATCTTCACCTAGATCCTTTTAAATTAAAAATGAAGTTTTAAATCAATCTAAAGTATATATGAGTAAACTT
GGTCTGACAGTTACCAATGCTTAATCAGTGAGGCACCTATCTCAGCGATCTGTCTATTTCGTTCATCCAT
AGTTGCCTGACTCCCCGTCGTGTAGATAACTACGATACGGGAGGGCTTACCATCTGGCCCCAGTGCTGCA
ATGATACCGCGAGACCCACGCTCACCGGCTCCAGATTTATCAGCAATAAACCAGCCAGCCGGAAGGGCCG
AGCGCAGAAGTGGTCCTGCAACTTTATCCGCCTCCATCCAGTCTATTAATTGTTGCCGGGAAGCTAGAGT
AAGTAGTTCGCCAGTTAATAGTTTGCGCAACGTTGTTGCCATTGCTACAGGCATCGTGGTGTCACGCTCG
TCGTTTGGTATGGCTTCATTCAGCTCCGGTTCCCAACGATCAAGGCGAGTTACATGATCCCCCATGTTGT
GCAAAAAAGCGGTTAGCTCCTTCGGTCCTCCGATCGTTGTCAGAAGTAAGTTGGCCGCAGTGTTATCACT
CATGGTTATGGCAGCACTGCATAATTCTCTTACTGTCATGCCATCCGTAAGATGCTTTTCTGTGACTGGT
GAGTACTCAACCAAGTCATTCTGAGAATAGTGTATGCGGCGACCGAGTTGCTCTTGCCCGGCGTCAATAC
GGGATAATACCGCGCCACATAGCAGAACTTTAAAAGTGCTCATCATTGGAAAACGTTCTTCGGGGCGAAA
ACTCTCAAGGATCTTACCGCTGTTGAGATCCAGTTCGATGTAACCCACTCGTGCACCCAACTGATCTTCA
GCATCTTTTACTTTCACCAGCGTTTCTGGGTGAGCAAAAACAGGAAGGCAAAATGCCGCAAAAAAGGGAA
TAAGGGCGACACGGAAATGTTGAATACTCATACTCTTCCTTTTTCAATATTATTGAAGCATTTATCAGGG
TTATTGTCTCATGAGCGGATACATATTTGAATGTATTTAGAAAAATAAACAAATAGGGGTTCCGCGCACA
TTTCCCCGAAAAGTGCCACCTGACGTCTAAGAAACCATTATTATCATGACATTAACCTATAAAAATAGGC
GTATCACGAGGCCCTTTCGTCTACGCGCGCGCCGGCGGCGCGCCGTCGACGGCCGGCCGCGGCCGC
